>Addgene plasmid #51306 | pUC57-Simple-gRNA backbone | addgene full sequence | sequence record 158679 | Addgene NGS result
CAGCTGGCACGACAGGTTTCCCGACTGGAAAGCGGGCAGTGAGCGCAACGCAATTAATGTGAGTTAGCTC
ACTCATTAGGCACCCCAGGCTTTACACTTTATGCTTCCGGCTCGTATGTTGTGTGGAATTGTGAGCGGAT
AACAATTTCACACAGGAAACAGCTATGACCATGATTACGCCAAGCTCGCTTGCACGCCTCTGCACTCGTC
GGTCCCGGCATCCGATACCCAATTAATACGACTCACTATAGGTCGTCTTCGAGAAGACCTGTTTTAGAGC
TAGAAATAGCAAGTTAAAATAAGGCTAGTCCGTTATCAACTTGAAAAAGTGGCACCGAGTCGGTGCTTTT
AAAGACCCAATATCTCGACGCATTCGCGAAGTACCGATCTCCAATTCACTGGCCGTCGTTTTACAACGTC
GTGACTGGGAAAACCCTGGCGTTACCCAACTTAATCGCCTTGCAGCACATCCCCCTTTCGCCAGCTGGCG
TAATAGCGAAGAGGCCCGCACCGATCGCCCTTCCCAACAGTTGCGCAGCCTGAATGGCGAATGGCGCCTG
ATGCGGTATTTTCTCCTTACGCATCTGTGCGGTATTTCACACCGCATATGGTGCACTCTCAGTACAATCT
GCTCTGATGCCGCATAGTTAAGCCAGCCCCGACACCCGCCAACACCCGCTGACGCGCCCTGACGGGCTTG
TCTGCTCCCGGCATCCGCTTACAGACAAGCTGTGACCGTCTCCGGGAGCTGCATGTGTCAGAGGTTTTCA
CCGTCATCACCGAAACGCGCGAGACGAAAGGGCCTCGTGATACGCCTATTTTTATAGGTTAATGTCATGA
TAATAATGGTTTCTTAGACGTCAGGTGGCACTTTTCGGGGAAATGTGCGCGGAACCCCTATTTGTTTATT
TTTCTAAATACATTCAAATATGTATCCGCTCATGAGACAATAACCCTGATAAATGCTTCAATAATATTGA
AAAAGGAAGAGTATGAGTATTCAACATTTCCGTGTCGCCCTTATTCCCTTTTTTGCGGCATTTTGCCTTC
CTGTTTTTGCTCACCCAGAAACGCTGGTGAAAGTAAAAGATGCTGAAGATCAGTTGGGTGCACGAGTGGG
TTACATCGAACTGGATCTCAACAGCGGTAAGATCCTTGAGAGTTTTCGCCCCGAAGAACGTTTTCCAATG
ATGAGCACTTTTAAAGTTCTGCTATGTGGCGCGGTATTATCCCGTATTGACGCCGGGCAAGAGCAACTCG
GTCGCCGCATACACTATTCTCAGAATGACTTGGTTGAGTACTCACCAGTCACAGAAAAGCATCTTACGGA
TGGCATGACAGTAAGAGAATTATGCAGTGCTGCCATAACCATGAGTGATAACACTGCGGCCAACTTACTT
CTGACAACGATCGGAGGACCGAAGGAGCTAACCGCTTTTTTGCACAACATGGGGGATCATGTAACTCGCC
TTGATCGTTGGGAACCGGAGCTGAATGAAGCCATACCAAACGACGAGCGTGACACCACGATGCCTGTAGC
AATGGCAACAACGTTGCGCAAACTATTAACTGGCGAACTACTTACTCTAGCTTCCCGGCAACAATTAATA
GACTGGATGGAGGCGGATAAAGTTGCAGGACCACTTCTGCGCTCGGCCCTTCCGGCTGGCTGGTTTATTG
CTGATAAATCTGGAGCCGGTGAGCGTGGGTCTCGCGGTATCATTGCAGCACTGGGGCCAGATGGTAAGCC
CTCCCGTATCGTAGTTATCTACACGACGGGGAGTCAGGCAACTATGGATGAACGAAATAGACAGATCGCT
GAGATAGGTGCCTCACTGATTAAGCATTGGTAACTGTCAGACCAAGTTTACTCATATATACTTTAGATTG
ATTTAAAACTTCATTTTTAATTTAAAAGGATCTAGGTGAAGATCCTTTTTGATAATCTCATGACCAAAAT
CCCTTAACGTGAGTTTTCGTTCCACTGAGCGTCAGACCCCGTAGAAAAGATCAAAGGATCTTCTTGAGAT
CCTTTTTTTCTGCGCGTAATCTGCTGCTTGCAAACAAAAAAACCACCGCTACCAGCGGTGGTTTGTTTGC
CGGATCAAGAGCTACCAACTCTTTTTCCGAAGGTAACTGGCTTCAGCAGAGCGCAGATACCAAATACTGT
TCTTCTAGTGTAGCCGTAGTTAGGCCACCACTTCAAGAACTCTGTAGCACCGCCTACATACCTCGCTCTG
CTAATCCTGTTACCAGTGGCTGCTGCCAGTGGCGATAAGTCGTGTCTTACCGGGTTGGACTCAAGACGAT
AGTTACCGGATAAGGCGCAGCGGTCGGGCTGAACGGGGGGTTCGTGCACACAGCCCAGCTTGGAGCGAAC
GACCTACACCGAACTGAGATACCTACAGCGTGAGCTATGAGAAAGCGCCACGCTTCCCGAAGGGAGAAAG
GCGGACAGGTATCCGGTAAGCGGCAGGGTCGGAACAGGAGAGCGCACGAGGGAGCTTCCAGGGGGAAACG
CCTGGTATCTTTATAGTCCTGTCGGGTTTCGCCACCTCTGACTTGAGCGTCGATTTTTGTGATGCTCGTC
AGGGGGGCGGAGCCTATGGAAAAACGCCAGCAACGCGGCCTTTTTACGGTTCCTGGCCTTTTGCTGGCCT
TTTGCTCACATGTTCTTTCCTGCGTTATCCCCTGATTCTGTGGATAACCGTATTACCGCCTTTGAGTGAG
CTGATACCGCTCGCCGCAGCCGAACGACCGAGCGCAGCGAGTCAGTGAGCGAGGAAGCGGAAGAGCGCCC
AATACGCAAACCGCCTCTCCCCGCGCGTTGGCCGATTCATTAATG
Features (pLannotate 1.2.2; 12 found; start..end, strand, type, name):
     55..76      +  protein_bind   CAP binding site: CAP binding activates transcription in the presence of cAMP. E. coli catabolite activator protein
     91..121     +  promoter       lac promoter: promoter for the E. coli lac operon
    129..145     +  protein_bind   lac operator: The lac repressor binds to the lac operator to inhibit transcription in E. coli. This inhibition can be relieved by adding lactose or isopropyl-β-D-thiogalactopyranoside (IPTG). lac repressor encoded by lacI
    234..252     +  promoter       T7 promoter: promoter for bacteriophage T7 RNA polymerase
    271..346     +  misc_RNA       gRNA scaffold: guide RNA scaffold for the Streptococcus pyogenes CRISPR/Cas9 system
    394..551     +  CDS            lacZα (fragment): LacZα fragment of β-galactosidase; lacZ fragment
    557..656     -  misc_feature   bom (fragment): basis of mobility region from pBR322
    758..793     -  CDS            rop (fragment): Rop protein, which maintains plasmids at low copy number; rop
    888..992     +  promoter       AmpR promoter: bla
    993..1853    +  CDS            AmpR: β-lactamase; bla; confers resistance to ampicillin, carbenicillin, and related antibiotics
   2024..2612    +  rep_origin     ori: high-copy-number ColE1/pMB1/pBR322/pUC origin of replication
   2795..42      +  CDS            lacI (fragment) (across the origin): lac repressor; lacI; The lac repressor binds to the lac operator to inhibit transcription in E. coli. This inhibition can be relieved by adding lactose or isopropyl-β-D-thiogalactopyranoside (IPTG).
