[The description below was written by a language model from this plasmid's Addgene catalogue record and pLannotate feature annotations shown in this document.]
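Description:
pUC57-Simple-gRNA backbone is an empty guide RNA expression plasmid built on the small pUC57-Simple cloning vector and catalogued as a CRISPR vector for work in Xenopus. It is propagated in E. coli as a high-copy plasmid from a ColE1/pUC-type origin and selected with ampicillin through the bla (AmpR) gene and its native promoter. The remaining annotated elements are pUC-lineage remnants with no evident role in the construct's purpose: the CAP binding site, lac promoter and lac operator, a lacZα fragment, and short fragments of lacI, rop and the bom region. The sequenced record is 2,845 nt, slightly larger than the 2,710 bp listed for the backbone, consistent with a small added cassette.

The functional payload is a bacteriophage T7 promoter placed just upstream of the Streptococcus pyogenes Cas9 guide RNA scaffold, with a short gap of under twenty nucleotides between them. No targeting spacer is annotated, in keeping with its designation as an empty backbone; a user-chosen target sequence must be added between the promoter and scaffold to produce a complete single guide RNA template. The record lists restriction enzyme cloning as the method but does not name the sites, and M13 primers flank the cassette for sequencing. Because T7 RNA polymerase is not present in animal cells, this arrangement points to in vitro transcription of the guide RNA rather than expression from the plasmid in vivo. The associated publication concerns RNA/Cas9-mediated genome editing in Xenopus tropicalis, which fits the use of synthesised guide RNA delivered with Cas9, although the record does not describe the delivery procedure.
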