Addgene plasmid #51306: pUC57-Simple-gRNA backbone
Purpose: (Empty Backbone) gRNA expression plasmid
Depositing lab: Yonglong Chen. Depositing organization: Guangzhou Institute of Biomedicine and Health (GIBH), Chinese Academy of Sciences. Publication: Efficient RNA/Cas9-mediated genome editing in Xenopus tropicalis. Guo X, Zhang T, Hu Z, Zhang Y, Shi Z, Wang Q, Cui Y, Wang F, Zhao H, Chen Y. Development. 2014 Jan 8. 10.1242/dev.099853 PubMed 24401372.
Backbone
  Vector backbone: pUC57-Simple
  Backbone size (bp): 2710
  Vector type: CRISPR ; Xenopus expression
  Promoter: T7
Growth in bacteria
  Bacterial resistance: Ampicillin, 100 μg/mL
  Growth temperature: 37°C
  Growth strain: DH5alpha
  Copy number: High Copy
Gene/Insert
  Cloning method: Restriction Enzyme
  Sequencing primers: 5′ M13R; 3′ M13F
Terms and licenses: Academic/Nonprofit Terms; Industry Terms: Not Available to Industry
How to cite: pUC57-Simple-gRNA backbone was a gift from Yonglong Chen (Addgene plasmid # 51306 ; http://n2t.net/addgene:51306 ; RRID:Addgene_51306)
