>Addgene plasmid #51306 | pUC57-Simple-gRNA backbone | depositor partial sequence | sequence record 78133 | gRNA scaffold
TAATACGACTCACTATAGGTCGTCTTCGAGAAGACCTGTTTTAGAGCTAGAAATAGCAAGTTAAAATAAG
GCTAGTCCGTTATCAACTTGAAAAAGTGGCACCGAGTCGGTGCTTTTAAA
