>Addgene plasmid #51306 | pUC57-Simple-gRNA backbone | addgene partial sequence | sequence record 79289 | M13pUC-Fwd 5'-CCCAGTCACGACGTTGTAAAACG-3'
ATCGGTACTTCGCGAATGCGTCGAGATATTGGGTCTTTAAAAGCACCGACTCGGTGCCACTTTTTCAAGT
TGATAACGGACTAGCCTTATTTTAACTTGCTATTTCTAGCTCTAAAACAGGTCTTCTCGAAGACGACCTA
TAGTGAGTCGTATTAATTGGGTATCGGATGCCGGGACCGACGAGTGCAGAGGCGTGCAAGCGAGCTTGGC
GTAATCATGGTCATAGCTGTTTCCTGTGTGAAATTGTTATCCGCTCACAATTCCACACAACATACGAGCC
GGAAGCATAAAGTGTAAAGCCTGGGGTGCCTAATGAGTGAGCTAACTCACATTAATTGCGTTGCGCTCAC
TGCCCGCTTTCCAGTCGGGAAACCTGTCGTGCCAGCTGCATTAATGAATCGGCCAACGCGCGGGGAGAGG
CGGTTTGCGTATTGGGCGCTCTTCCGCTTCCTCGCTCACTGACTCGCTGCGCTCGGTCGTTCGGCTGCGG
CGAGCGGTATCAGCTCACTCAAAGGCGGTAATACGGTTATCCACAGAATCAGGGGATAACGCAGGAAAGA
ACATGTGAGCAAAAGGCCAGCAAAAGGCCAGGAACCGTAAAAAGGCCGCGTTGCTGGCGTTTTTCCATAG
GCTCCGCCCCCCTGACGAGCATCACAAAAATCGACGCTCAAGTCAGAGGTGGCGAAACCCGACAGGACTA
TAAAGATACCAGGCGTTTCCCCCTGGAAGCTCCCTCGTGCGCTCTCCTGTTCCGACCCTGCCGCTTACCG
GATACCTGTCCGCCTTTCTCCCTTCGGGAAGCGTGGCGCTTTCTCATAGCTCACGCTGTAGGTATCTCAG
TTCGGTGTAGGTCGTTCGCTCCAAGCTGGGCTGTGTGCACGAACCCCCCGTTCAGCCCGACCGCTGCGCC
TTATCCGGTAACTATCGTCTTGAGTCCAACCCGGTA
